Addgene plasmid #24167: pCMV-HA-JMJD3
Purpose: Mammalian expression of human JMJD3 with HA tag
Depositing lab: Kristian Helin. Depositing organization: University of Copenhagen, BRIC. Publication: UTX and JMJD3 are histone H3K27 demethylases involved in HOX gene regulation and development. Agger K, Cloos PA, Christensen J, Pasini D, Rose S, Rappsilber J, Issaeva I, Canaani E, Salcini AE, Helin K. Nature. 2007 Oct 11. 449(7163):731-4. 10.1038/nature06145 PubMed 17713478.
Backbone
  Vector backbone: pCMV
  Backbone size w/o insert (bp): 6600
  Vector type: Mammalian Expression
Growth in bacteria
  Bacterial resistance: Ampicillin, 100 μg/mL
  Growth temperature: 37°C
  Growth strain: DH5alpha
  Copy number: High Copy
Gene/Insert
  Gene/Insert name: JMJD3
  Species: H. sapiens (human)
  Insert size (bp): 5400
  Entrez Gene: KDM6B (a.k.a. JMJD3, NEDCFSA, NEDSST)
  Tag / fusion protein: HA (N terminal on insert)
  Cloning method: Restriction Enzyme
  Sequencing primers: 5′ Bglob-intron-F
Terms and licenses: Academic/Nonprofit Terms; Industry Terms: Not Available to Industry
Depositor comments: This plasmid contains EAW90127.1 with an E433K mutation.
How to cite: pCMV-HA-JMJD3 was a gift from Kristian Helin (Addgene plasmid # 24167 ; http://n2t.net/addgene:24167 ; RRID:Addgene_24167)
