[The description below was written by a language model from this plasmid's Addgene catalogue record and pLannotate feature annotations shown in this document.]
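Description:
pCMV-HA-JMJD3 is a mammalian expression plasmid of about 11.7 kb built on a pCMV backbone. It carries the human JMJD3 coding sequence (gene symbol KDM6B, insert roughly 5.4 kb) with an N-terminal HA epitope tag. In bacteria it is maintained at high copy from a ColE1/pUC-type origin and selected with ampicillin through the β-lactamase gene. The feature table also detects short remnants of lac, rop, bom and Tn5 transposase sequences, which appear to be carried over from earlier cloning vectors.

The expression cassette runs from the CMV immediate-early enhancer and promoter through a rabbit β-globin intron, which generally improves processing and expression of the transcript. It continues into the HA tag (annotated as a fragment matching a 3xHA element), the KDM6B open reading frame and a rabbit β-globin polyadenylation signal. The insert is flanked by attB1 and attB2 sites, which suggests Gateway recombination at some stage of construction, although the catalogue lists restriction enzyme cloning. A second cassette places the neomycin/kanamycin phosphotransferase gene between the HSV TK promoter and the HSV TK poly(A) signal. This should allow G418 selection of transfected mammalian cells, though the record does not list it as a selectable marker.

JMJD3 is a histone demethylase that removes di- and trimethylation from lysine 27 of histone H3, and it is implicated in HOX gene regulation and development. The depositor notes that the encoded protein carries an E433K substitution relative to the reference protein sequence. The plasmid suits overexpression of HA-tagged JMJD3 in mammalian cells, with detection or immunoprecipitation through the tag, for studies of H3K27 demethylation.
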