Features (pLannotate 1.2.2; 24 found; start..end, strand, type, name):
   1568..1592    -  protein_bind   attB1: mutant version of attB; recombination site for the Gateway® BP reaction BP Clonase™
   1605..1631    -  CDS            3xHA (fragment): three tandem HA epitope tags
   1711..2283    -  intron         β-globin intron: intron from rabbit β-globin gene
   2395..2598    -  promoter       CMV promoter: human cytomegalovirus (CMV) immediate early promoter
   2599..2978    -  enhancer       CMV enhancer: human cytomegalovirus immediate early enhancer
   3271..3318    -  polyA_signal   HSV TK poly(A) signal: herpes simplex virus thymidine kinase polyadenylation signal (Cole and Stacy, 1985)
   3380..3535    -  CDS            ble (fragment): BLE_KLEPN - Experimental evidence at protein level: Swiss-Prot protein existence level 1. Binding protein with a strong affinity to the bleomycin family of antibiotics. Binds to CL990; an antimitotic-antibiotic compound. From Klebsiella pneumoniae.
   3559..4350    -  CDS            neo: KKA2_KLEPN - Also known as kan, nptII. Experimental evidence at protein level: Swiss-Prot protein existence level 1. Resistance to kanamycin, neomycin, paromomycin, ribostamycin, butirosin and gentamicin B. From Klebsiella pneumoniae.
   4407..4552    -  promoter       HSV TK promoter: herpes simplex virus thymidine kinase promoter
   4635..4958    -  CDS            tnpA (fragment): TN5P_ECOLX - Also known as tnp. Experimental evidence at protein level: Swiss-Prot protein existence level 1. Mediates transposition of transposon Tn5 by a 'cut and paste' mechanism. First, the monomeric transposase binds the 19 bp inverted DNA repeats flanking the transposon. Then, dimerization of the DNA- bound transposase creates a synaptic DNA complex. After nicking of the first DNA strand, excision of the transposon proceeds through a series of intermediates. The transposase then mediates the insertion of the transposon at a new site by strand transfer. The activity of the wild- type tran
   4962..5116    +  CDS            lacZα (fragment): LacZα fragment of β-galactosidase; lacZ fragment
   5122..5221    -  misc_feature   bom (fragment): basis of mobility region from pBR322
   5323..5358    -  CDS            rop (fragment): Rop protein, which maintains plasmids at low copy number; rop
   5453..5557    +  promoter       AmpR promoter: bla
   5558..6418    +  CDS            AmpR: β-lactamase; bla; confers resistance to ampicillin, carbenicillin, and related antibiotics
   6589..7177    +  rep_origin     ori: high-copy-number ColE1/pMB1/pBR322/pUC origin of replication
   7360..7452    +  CDS            lacI (fragment): lac repressor; lacI; The lac repressor binds to the lac operator to inhibit transcription in E. coli. This inhibition can be relieved by adding lactose or isopropyl-β-D-thiogalactopyranoside (IPTG).
   7465..7486    +  protein_bind   CAP binding site: CAP binding activates transcription in the presence of cAMP. E. coli catabolite activator protein
   7501..7531    +  promoter       lac promoter: promoter for the E. coli lac operon
   7535..7557    +  protein_bind   lac operator (fragment): The lac repressor binds to the lac operator to inhibit transcription in E. coli. This inhibition can be relieved by adding lactose or isopropyl-β-D-thiogalactopyranoside (IPTG). lac repressor encoded by lacI
   7937..7992    -  polyA_signal   β-globin poly(A) signal: rabbit β-globin polyadenylation signal (Gil and Proudfoot, 1987)
   8063..8140    -  CDS            HBB (fragment): HBB_PONPY - Experimental evidence at transcript level: Swiss-Prot protein existence level 2. Involved in oxygen transport from the lung to the various peripheral tissues. From Pongo pygmaeus (Bornean orangutan).
   8156..8180    +  protein_bind   attB2: mutant version of attB; recombination site for the Gateway® BP reaction BP Clonase™
   8324..1526    -  CDS            KDM6B (across the origin): KDM6B_HUMAN - Also known as JMJD3, KIAA0346. Experimental evidence at protein level: Swiss-Prot protein existence level 1. Histone demethylase that specifically demethylates 'Lys-27' of histone H3, thereby playing a central role in histone code (PubMed:17825402, PubMed:17851529, PubMed:17713478, PubMed:18003914). Demethylates trimethylated and dimethylated H3 'Lys-27' (PubMed:17825402, PubMed:17851529, PubMed:17713478, PubMed:18003914). Plays a central role in regulation of posterior development, by regulating HOX gene expression (PubMed:17851529). Involved in inflammatory response by particip
>Addgene plasmid #24167 | pCMV-HA-JMJD3 | addgene full sequence | sequence record 364530 | Addgene NGS Result
CCAAAGAAGAGCTCTTCTAAGATCTCTCCATCCTCTCGGGCTGCCCGGCAGGCCGGACCCTTCAACCAGG
CAGGGGGTGGTGGGGGGCGTAAGAGGCGGGGACAGGGGGGTGGAGGGGGTGAGGAAGGTCCAGGTGGCAG
GGATAGGTGGGGAGTGGCAGCGGGAGCCCCCAAGAACGGTTTCCGACTGCTGTGTGCCGAGGGCCCCAGG
CGGCCATGGTGAGAGACCTTCAGCGCGGGAGTTTGGTAATGGTCAGCGCCGGGAATGCCTGGGTTCGGCT
CCACGCCCCGGAGACCAGTGTTGCTGCTGCTGCTACTGCTGCTGCTGGTGGTGGTGCCGGGGAGGCCAGG
GGGCCGGGAAGGGGCGTAAGGCACGCAGGCGGTGGTTGCTGCTGGTGAAACGCTGGAGTCCATCCGCGAC
CTCTGAACTCTGCTCTCTCTAAGGTCACTTCCGGGGGGACGGGTGGCAGGCAGGCAGCCATGGCTCTCTG
CTCCTGGGGGGCGGGGGCCTGGGCCTGGGGGAGCAGCCGGGACCAGCCGGTGGCCAGGGGGGTGCGCGGT
GTACGCTGGAGCTGGGTATGGATATGGGTGAGGCAGCGAGTGCCGCTGCTCCTGGCGCTCTGGGGGTGCT
GAACCCTTGCGCTCTGGGCCCCAGGCATCTCCATGCAGGGTACTCCACAGCCCTGGCTTGGTTAGCTGAA
ATGGGGGGCTGGTGGCCAGGCCAGGCAGGGGTGGTGGTGGTGGTGGTGGTGGTGGTGGTGGTGGTGGTGG
TGGTAATGGTGGTGGAGGCAGTGGCAGCCCTGGGGGAAGGCCAGTCTGTTCAGAGTTGCAGCCTCTCCTT
CGCTTGCCTCCAGGGCTGAGGCCCTCCTCCCCTGAGGGGCCTGAGAGTGCTGCAGGAGGCACAGGCTGCA
CCACTGGGGGTTCAGCAGCTCGCTTCACCGGGGGACCTCCCCGCTTGGCTCCATAGTTCCGTTTGTGCTC
AAGGTGTAGCAAGTTCCACACTTGCTCCAGTGGGGGCAGGACCTTGGCTCGGTGCTGGCAGGAGCCAGTA
TGAAAGTTCCAGAGCTGGGCCTGCTGCAGTCGGCCAATGCGGGGCCCCAGCTCAGCGAAGCTTCCTCCGT
ATCGAAGGGCGCTGTGGTAGCAGCGTGTGGCCTCCTCACTATCGTGCTCTGACTCGTACAGTTGCCCAAG
CTGTTCCCAAAGCCCTGGCTGGGCTGGCTCCCGGAGCAATGCCTGCACACAGCCATGTAGGGATTCCAGC
TTCCCATGGAGGGGTCTTGGAGTGGGCGCCCCTGGAGCATAATATGGTTTGCTGGGGTGCCCAGAACTAC
TGCCATGTGAAGGGGGTAGGGGAGCAGGAAGCGGGGGCTGCCCAATGCTGGCTGAGCATCTGCCTCCAGG
CAGCCATGCGCTACGAGGAGGGGGATGAGGCGGGCAGGAGCTCCAGGCCCCAGCACAGCTCAGGCCCCCA
AGGGCAAAGGCTTCCCGTGCAGCGCGGGCCCCTGGAGGATCCACTGCCCGATGCATCCAGGTACCGGATC
CAGTCGACTGAATTGGTTCCTTTAAAGAGCCTGCTTTTTTGTACAAACTTGTTGATGATCCGCTAGCGTA
ATCTGGAACATCGTATGGGTATGCCATGGTGAATTGATCCGTCGAGGAATTCTTTGCCAAAATGATGAGA
CAGCACAACAACCAGCACGTTGCCCAGGAGCTGTAGGAAAGAGAAGAAGGCATGAACATGGTTAGCAGAG
GGACCCGGTTTGGACTCAGAGTATTTTATCCTCATCTCAAACAGTGTATATCATTGTAACCATAAAGAGA
AAGGCAGGATGATGACCAGGGTGTAGTTGTTTCTACCAATAAGAATATTTCCACGCCAGCCAGAATTTAT
ATGCAGAAATATTCTACCTTATCATTTAATTATAACAATTGTTCTCTAAAACTGTGCTGAAGTACAATAT
AATATACCCTGATTGCCTTGAAAAAAAAGTGATTAGAGAAAGTACTTACAATCTGACAAATAAACAAAAG
TGAATTTAAAAATTCGTTACAAATGCAAGCTAAAGTTTAACGAAAAAGTTACAGAAAATGAAAAGAAAAT
AAGAGGAGACAATGGTTGTCAACAGAGTAGAAAGTGAAAGAAACAAAATTATCATGAGGGTCCATGGTGA
TACAAGGGACATCTTCCCATTCTAAACAACACCCTGAAAACTTTGCCCCCTCCATATAACATGAATTTTA
CAATAGCGAAAAAGAAAGAACAATCAAGGGTCCCCAAACTCACCCTGAAGTTCTCAGGATCGGTCGACCG
GAGGCTGGATCGGTCCCGGTGTCTTCTATGGAGGTCAAAACAGCGTGGATGGCGTCTCCAGGCGATCTGA
CGGTTCACTAAACGAGCTCTGCTTATATAGACCTCCCACCGTACACGCCTACCGCCCATTTGCGTCAATG
GGGCGGAGTTGTTACGACATTTTGGAAAGTCCCGTTGATTTTGGTGCCAAAACAAACTCCCATTGACGTC
AATGGGGTGGAGACTTGGAAATCCCCGTGAGTCAAACCGCTATCCACGCCCATTGATGTACTGCCAAAAC
CGCATCACCATGGTAATAGCGATGACTAATACGTAGATGTACTGCCAAGTAGGAAAGTCCCATAAGGTCA
TGTACTGGGCATAATGCCAGGCGGGCCATTTACCGTCATTGACGTCAATAGGGGGCGTACTTGGCATATG
ATACACTTGATGTACTGCCAAGTGGGCAGTTTACCGTAAATACTCCACCCATTGACGTCAATGGAAAGTC
CCTATTGGCGTTACTATGGGAACATACGTCATTATTGACGTCAATGGGCGGGGGTCGTTGGGCGGTCAGC
CAGGCGGGCCATTTACCGTAAGTTATGTAACGCGGAACTCCATATATGGGCTATGAACTAATGACCCCGT
AATTGATTACTATTAATAACTAGTCAATAATCAATGTCAACATGGCGGTAATGTTGGACATGAGCCAATA
TAAATGTACATATTATGATATGGATACAACGTATGCAATGGGCCAAGCTCTCTAGAGGGCCGCGATCCGC
CGTCCCTAACCCACGGGGCCCGTGGCTATGGCAGGGCTTGCCGCCCCGACGTTGGCTGCGAGCCCTGGGC
CTTCACCCGAACTTGGGGGGTGGGGTGGGGAAAAGGAAGAAACGCGGGCGTATTGGCCCCAATGGGGTCT
CGGTGGGGTATCGACAGAGTGCCAGCCCTGGGACCGAACCCCGCGTTTATGAACAAACGACCCAACACCG
TGCGTTTTATTCTGTCTTTTTATTGCCGTCATAGCGCGGGTTCCTTCCGGTATTGTCTCCTTCCGTGTTT
CAGTTAGCCTCCCCCATCTCCCGGGGTGGGCGAAGAACTCCAGCATGAGATCCCCGCGCTGGAGGATCAT
CCAGCCGGCGTCCCGGAAAACGATTCCGAAGCCCAACCTTTCATAGAAGGCGGCGGTGGAATCGAAATCT
CGTGATGGCAGGTTGGGCGTCGCTTGGTCGGTCATTTCGAACCCCAGAGTCCCGCTCAGAAGAACTCGTC
AAGAAGGCGATAGAAGGCGATGCGCTGCGAATCGGGAGCGGCGATACCGTAAAGCACGAGGAAGCGGTCA
GCCCATTCGCCGCCAAGCTCTTCAGCAATATCACGGGTAGCCAACGCTATGTCCTGATAGCGGTCCGCCA
CACCCAGCCGGCCACAGTCGATGAATCCAGAAAAGCGGCCATTTTCCACCATGATATTCGGCAAGCAGGC
ATCGCCATGGGTCACGACGAGATCCTCGCCGTCGGGCATGCGCGCCTTGAGCCTGGCGAACAGTTCGGCT
GGCGCGAGCCCCTGATGCTCTTCGTCCAGATCATCCTGATCGACAAGACCGGCTTCCATCCGAGTACGTG
CTCGCTCGATGCGATGTTTCGCTTGGTGGTCGAATGGGCAGGTAGCCGGATCAAGCGTATGCAGCCGCCG
CATTGCATCAGCCATGATGGATACTTTCTCGGCAGGAGCAAGGTGAGATGACAGGAGATCCTGCCCCGGC
ACTTCGCCCAATAGCAGCCAGTCCCTTCCCGCTTCAGTGACAACGTCGAGCACAGCTGCGCAAGGAACGC
CCGTCGTGGCCAGCCACGATAGCCGCGCTGCCTCGTCCTGCAGTTCATTCAGGGCACCGGACAGGTCGGT
CTTGACAAAAAGAACCGGGCGCCCCTGCGCTGACAGCCGGAACACGGCGGCATCAGAGCAGCCGATTGTC
TGTTGTGCCCAGTCATAGCCGAATAGCCTCTCCACCCAAGCGGCCGGAGAACCTGCGTGCAATCCATCTT
GTTCAATCATGCGAAACGATCCTCATCCTGTCTCTTGATCAGATCTGCGGCACGCTGTTGACGCTGTTAA
GCGGGTCGCTGCAGGGTCGCTCGGTGTTCGAGGCCACACGCGTCACCTTAATATGCGAAGTGGACCTGGG
ACCGCGCCGCCCCGACTGCATCTGCGTGTTCGAATTCGCCAATGACAAGACGCTGGGCGGGGTTTGTGTC
ATCATAGAACTAAAGACATGCAAATATATTTCTTCCGGGGACACCGCCAGCAAACGCGAGCAACGGGCCA
CGGGGATGAAGCAGGATCTTGATCCCCTGCGCCATCAGATCCTTGGCGGCAAGAAAGCCATCCAGTTTAC
TTTGCAGGGCTTCCCAACCTTACCAGAGGGCGCCCCAGCTGGCAATTCCGGTTCGCTTGCTGTCCATAAA
ACCGCCCAGTCTAGCTATCGCCATGTAAGCCCACTGCAAGCTACCTGCTTTCTCTTTGCGCTTGCGTTTT
CCCTTGTCCAGATAGCCCAGTAGCTGACATTCATCCGGGGTCAGCACCGTTTCTGCGGACTGGCTTTCTA
CGTGTTCCGCTTCCTTTAGCAGCCCTTGCGCCCTGAGTGCTTGCGGCAGCGTGAAGCTTGGCACTGGCCG
TCGTTTTACAACGTCGTGACTGGGAAAACCCTGGCGTTACCCAACTTAATCGCCTTGCAGCACATCCCCC
TTTCGCCAGCTGGCGTAATAGCGAAGAGGCCCGCACCGATCGCCCTTCCCAACAGTTGCGCAGCCTGAAT
GGCGAATGGCGCCTGATGCGGTATTTTCTCCTTACGCATCTGTGCGGTATTTCACACCGCATATGGTGCA
CTCTCAGTACAATCTGCTCTGATGCCGCATAGTTAAGCCAGCCCCGACACCCGCCAACACCCGCTGACGC
GCCCTGACGGGCTTGTCTGCTCCCGGCATCCGCTTACAGACAAGCTGTGACCGTCTCCGGGAGCTGCATG
TGTCAGAGGTTTTCACCGTCATCACCGAAACGCGCGAGACGAAAGGGCCTCGTGATACGCCTATTTTTAT
AGGTTAATGTCATGATAATAATGGTTTCTTAGACGTCAGGTGGCACTTTTCGGGGAAATGTGCGCGGAAC
CCCTATTTGTTTATTTTTCTAAATACATTCAAATATGTATCCGCTCATGAGACAATAACCCTGATAAATG
CTTCAATAATATTGAAAAAGGAAGAGTATGAGTATTCAACATTTCCGTGTCGCCCTTATTCCCTTTTTTG
CGGCATTTTGCCTTCCTGTTTTTGCTCACCCAGAAACGCTGGTGAAAGTAAAAGATGCTGAAGATCAGTT
GGGTGCACGAGTGGGTTACATCGAACTGGATCTCAACAGCGGTAAGATCCTTGAGAGTTTTCGCCCCGAA
GAACGTTTTCCAATGATGAGCACTTTTAAAGTTCTGCTATGTGGCGCGGTATTATCCCGTATTGACGCCG
GGCAAGAGCAACTCGGTCGCCGCATACACTATTCTCAGAATGACTTGGTTGAGTACTCACCAGTCACAGA
AAAGCATCTTACGGATGGCATGACAGTAAGAGAATTATGCAGTGCTGCCATAACCATGAGTGATAACACT
GCGGCCAACTTACTTCTGACAACGATCGGAGGACCGAAGGAGCTAACCGCTTTTTTGCACAACATGGGGG
ATCATGTAACTCGCCTTGATCGTTGGGAACCGGAGCTGAATGAAGCCATACCAAACGACGAGCGTGACAC
CACGATGCCTGTAGCAATGGCAACAACGTTGCGCAAACTATTAACTGGCGAACTACTTACTCTAGCTTCC
CGGCAACAATTAATAGACTGGATGGAGGCGGATAAAGTTGCAGGACCACTTCTGCGCTCGGCCCTTCCGG
CTGGCTGGTTTATTGCTGATAAATCTGGAGCCGGTGAGCGTGGGTCTCGCGGTATCATTGCAGCACTGGG
GCCAGATGGTAAGCCCTCCCGTATCGTAGTTATCTACACGACGGGGAGTCAGGCAACTATGGATGAACGA
AATAGACAGATCGCTGAGATAGGTGCCTCACTGATTAAGCATTGGTAACTGTCAGACCAAGTTTACTCAT
ATATACTTTAGATTGATTTAAAACTTCATTTTTAATTTAAAAGGATCTAGGTGAAGATCCTTTTTGATAA
TCTCATGACCAAAATCCCTTAACGTGAGTTTTCGTTCCACTGAGCGTCAGACCCCGTAGAAAAGATCAAA
GGATCTTCTTGAGATCCTTTTTTTCTGCGCGTAATCTGCTGCTTGCAAACAAAAAAACCACCGCTACCAG
CGGTGGTTTGTTTGCCGGATCAAGAGCTACCAACTCTTTTTCCGAAGGTAACTGGCTTCAGCAGAGCGCA
GATACCAAATACTGTTCTTCTAGTGTAGCCGTAGTTAGGCCACCACTTCAAGAACTCTGTAGCACCGCCT
ACATACCTCGCTCTGCTAATCCTGTTACCAGTGGCTGCTGCCAGTGGCGATAAGTCGTGTCTTACCGGGT
TGGACTCAAGACGATAGTTACCGGATAAGGCGCAGCGGTCGGGCTGAACGGGGGGTTCGTGCACACAGCC
CAGCTTGGAGCGAACGACCTACACCGAACTGAGATACCTACAGCGTGAGCTATGAGAAAGCGCCACGCTT
CCCGAAGGGAGAAAGGCGGACAGGTATCCGGTAAGCGGCAGGGTCGGAACAGGAGAGCGCACGAGGGAGC
TTCCAGGGGGAAACGCCTGGTATCTTTATAGTCCTGTCGGGTTTCGCCACCTCTGACTTGAGCGTCGATT
TTTGTGATGCTCGTCAGGGGGGCGGAGCCTATGGAAAAACGCCAGCAACGCGGCCTTTTTACGGTTCCTG
GCCTTTTGCTGGCCTTTTGCTCACATGTTCTTTCCTGCGTTATCCCCTGATTCTGTGGATAACCGTATTA
CCGCCTTTGAGTGAGCTGATACCGCTCGCCGCAGCCGAACGACCGAGCGCAGCGAGTCAGTGAGCGAGGA
AGCGGAAGAGCGCCCAATACGCAAACCGCCTCTCCCCGCGCGTTGGCCGATTCATTAATGCAGCTGGCAC
GACAGGTTTCCCGACTGGAAAGCGGGCAGTGAGCGCAACGCAATTAATGTGAGTTAGCTCACTCATTAGG
CACCCCAGGCTTTACACTTTATGCTTCCGGCTCGTATGTTGTGTGGAATTGTGAGCGGATAACAATTTCA
CACAGGAAACAGCTATGACATGATTACGAATTGCGGCCGATCCGTCGAGGGATCTCCATAAGAGAAGAGG
GACAGCTATGACTGGGAGTAGTCAGGAGAGGAGGAAAAATCTGGCTAGTAAAACATGTAAGGAAAATTTT
AGGGATGTTAAAGAAAAAAATAACACAAAACAAAATATAAAAAAAATCTAACCTCAAGTCAAGGCTTTTC
TATGGAATAAGGAATGGACAGCAGGGGGCTGTTTCATATACTGATGACCTCTTTATAGCCAACCTTTGTT
CATGGCAGCCAGCATATGGGCATATGTTGCCAAACTCTAAACCAAATACTCATTCTGATGTTTTAAATGA
TTTGCCCTCCCATATGTCCTTCCGAGTGAGAGACACAAAAAATTCCAACACACTATTGCAATGAAAATAA
ATTTCCTTTATTAGCCAGAAGTCAGATGCTCAAGGGGCTTCATGATGTCCCCATAATTTTTGGCAGAGGG
AAAAAGATCTCAGTGGTATTTGTGAGCCAGGGCATTGGCCACACCAGCCACCACCTTCTGATAGGCAGCC
TGCACCTGAGGAGTGAATTCCTCGACGGATCATCAACCACTTTGTACAAGAAAGCTGGGTCTAGATATCT
CGAGTGCGGCCGCTCATCGCGACGTGCTGGCTGGGGCCTGGGGGGAGAAAGCCGGCGGGGGCTCAGGGAA
AGGCGCGGCCGGGCTCCCGAAGCCCGTCCCTGCAGCCTGCCCCAGTGCCCTCCTCCGCTGCCCGCGCGCC
CGCCGGGCCCTCACCAGCGTGAAGGCGTCGTAGGCCTGAGCCAGCTCCTCAGTGCGGTACTGCTCCAGCA
CCACCACGCCCTGCAGGCCTGCGCTGCGGCGCCGGGCACAGCCCTCGCAGTGTACCAGGTACGTGTTGCG
GCTGCCATTCTCACTTGTCACGAACAGGATGTTAAACACCTCCACATCGCACTCGTTGCAGTAGTAGGCT
GGCTCGTCCTTGACACGGCCCTGGTAAGCGATTTTCTTCCCTGCCCGCACCAGGCTCTCGCGTTGCACCT
GGCAGTGCTTCATGGACTGCAGCAGGCAGAACTTGATCATCTTGAACAAGTCGGGGTCGCTGATTTTGAC
CGTGCGAGCCACGTTCCATGACACGTGAATCATGGGCACGATGGATTTGACGTTCTTCACCTCATTCCAC
TCGTATCGTTCCAGGGCCAGCTGGTACTGATAGGCGGTGAGGGGCCCCACGTTCCAGGCAATGTTGTTGC
ACCAGCCGGTGGCCTGCACCCAGTGCACAGTCCCCGCATTAATCCACACGAGGTCTCCGGGTCGCTGCAC
GAAGCGGTACACAGGAATATTGGATGCATAGAGATCATCCAGGATTGGCCACCAGGAACCCGTCAAGTAG
TCCACGCCGTGCCGATCACAGAAAGCGCTGATGGTCTCCCAGTAGTGCTCGTGCACCGCGAACCACTCGC
AGTCGCCTGGGCCAATGTTGATGTTGACGGAGCAGAAGTTGTTATTCTCCTGGTGGCCTGGCGTTCGGCT
GCCGGGCACCTTCATGTACAGCTGCACCGTGTTCATGCCCAGGATGGTGTGGCCCACGTGGCTCAGCATG
TTGCCCGTGGATGTTACCCGCATGAAGGCGGGCAGCTTCAGCAGCTCCTGCAGCTGGGGCTTCCACCGCT
TAGCATCAGACAAGTCGATGTTGGTGCCAAACTTGATGATGTGATGGTTCTTCGGGTCTGGTGCGCTGCT
AGGAGGGGTTCCAGTGGTGCTGTCTGGCTCCTCTGACTCCTCATCCTCACTCTCCTTCTCCTCCTGCAGA
GACTCCTGGAAGGATGAGGCCTGGTACTGTGCGTACTTGGCAATGGTGGTGTGGGAACGGGAGCTCTCAC
AAGGCCAGATCTGCCGAGTGCCTGTCAGATCCCAGTTCTCATCTGAGGGCTGCTGCACCTGGGTGCGAAC
TTCCACGGTGTGTTCGCCACTCGCTTCCACCAGGGTCTTGGTGGAGAAGAGGCCCAAGTTGAGCCGCAGG
GAGCCCGCCAGGCCCCGGATCACTGTGATGGGATTTCGAGGGTCTGTACAGAACTGCAGCAGGACAGGTG
AGAAGGCATCCCGTTTGCTCTCCAGATAGATGCTGGGTGTAGGGGGGTTGAGTTTTTCCCGGGGCAGCTT
CTCCTCAGTGTTGATCTTCGGTTTCACAGACTGGGCAGGGGAAAGGTAGGACTCTCGAAACTTCCCTTTC
ACCTTGGCATTCCTGCTGGCGCGCACGACGTCAGCAGCACAGTGGCTGATGGTGAGGTCTGCCATGCGCA
GCCGCCGCTCTTCCACCTCAGAGGCGATAAAGGTCTCCTTGTCACCACTCTCTACCTTGATGAGCCGGAT
CTTCAGCTCCTTGGGGGGCCCCTCACTAAGTGAGCGCAGCTTCAGCATGTCGGCCCGGCTGACACCCGGT
GGCCCTGGGGCTTCCTCCCGAGCCTTCTTTCCAGGGACAGAGGCTGACGGGGGTGTGGGCTGGGCAGAAG
GTGCAGGAGCTGATGGAGGGGCTGGAGCTGTGGGTGGCTTGGCCTTGGAGGCCCCGCCAAGATCGGGCCG
GGACTTCTCACGACCCTGGATCTCCTCGCTCTGCAGGTCCAGGTTCCCCAGCACCCGGCGGCTCTTTTCT
TTGGGGACCTTGGCCTTGGCCTTTGCCCTGCCCTCACGGGGCCGACGACCCACACTGTCCTTACAGGCCC
GCCTGTGCCGCCGATGCTCCTTCTGATGCTCCTTCTGTCGCCGCTTACAGCTGCCTGACACTGCCGCCAC
CCCGCCAGCCTCCTCCTTGGCCTGTGCGGGGGGCAGCAGTCGCTCAGTCCCACTGTCCGCTGGCTCTGCT
GTGTCCACTGGGTCGGCTGGGTCAGTGGCACTCCGGCCCACCCGCTCCACAAGGGTCTCGCAAGCCCGGC
TGATCTCTTCTAGCACCTCAGACTCAGAGCGAGCAGGGGGCAGAGATAGGGGTGGGGGCGGTTGGGTGGG
GGTCATGGGGCCCGGGACTGGCTCTTCGCCCGCCCTGCGCTCCCGGGCCCAGGGCCCGCCTGAGGTAGAG
AACTGAGATGACGAGGAAGCAGAGGGCTGTGGGGAGCCCTGGGCGCTAGGGGCCGCTGAGGTGGGCGGCA
GGGCGGTAGCACCTGATGGGGGGCCAGGGGAATACTGAGTGGTGGGCAAGGGCCCAGGCCGGGTGGAAAC
AGCTGCTCCAGTCCCCCGATAACAGTACTTTTGTCCCTCCAGCACGGAGGCCAAGGATTTGAGCAGGCTG
GCCGGGCTGGGGGGTGGGGGTGGTGGTGGCTGTGGCTGAGAGGGTGGAGGGAACTTGGCTAGAGGCGGTG
GTGGTGGTAGGGCTGGTGGTGGCTTCTTCTCCTCTTCCTGGGTGGCCGTGGTGGTGGTGGTGGTGGTGGT
GGTGGTGGTGACGGCGACAGCAGGAGCAGTAGTGGTGGGGGCTGTGTCGGTGGGGAAAGGAGACTGCAGA
GATGCAAAGGGCTCCTTCAGCGGGGGTTGGGGGGCCACGCCTGCTTCGTGTTGTTGCTGTTCCTCTTCCT
TGCGAATGGATTCGTCCAGCATCTTCATGATGTTGGCCAGCCCATCAGGTAGGATCTTGAATTCGGCTGG
CTCCTCAAACTGGTCCTCCAGCGGAGTGGGGGGAAAATCAAAGAGTCGAGGGCCTCGGGCAGGCAGCTCC
CCAACCCCGGGCGGCACAGGCTGGGGGGCTTTACTCAGGGGGCCTGGGGGTGGCCCCGGCCCCACCTCGG
GGGTCTTTGGGAAGGAGACCCTGGGCCGGGGGCTCTCCGGGCGCCTGAAGCTTCCTGAGGTATTTTGGTG
GCAGGAGGAAGGAGGGGCTGGAGGCAGGGCAAGAGTCAGGGGTACAAGAGGTGGGTCCTGTGGGTTCTGT
GCTGGGCTGGGAGGCCGGGGAAGGGGGTCTATACTTCTGGCCAGATAGGGTGGTGGGGGAAAGGACACAG
GCCCAGCAGGGCTGCTGCTGTGGCTGCCACTGTTGCTGTTGCTACTGCTGGTGGTTGGGGTTGGGGGAGT
GGGAGGGGTGTGAGAATCCTGAGTGCCCACAGAAAAGCGGGAGGCCGGAGGCCCCAAGAAGCCCTCGCGA
TGGGGGAGGGGTGGTGGGGCAGGGCGGGGGGGTCCCTCAGTC
