>Addgene plasmid #24167 | pCMV-HA-JMJD3 | addgene partial sequence | sequence record 30272 | 24167 with CMV-F
AGCAGAGCTCGTTTTAGTGAACCGTCAGATCGCCTGGAGACGCCATCCACGCTGTTTTGACCTCCATAGA
AGACACCGGGACCGATCCAGCCTCCGGTCGACCGATCCTGAGAACTTCAGGGTGAGTTTGGGGACCCTTG
ATTGTTCTTTCTTTTTCGCTATTGTAAAATTCATGTTATATGGAGGGGGCAAAGTTTTCAGGGTGTTGTT
TAGAATGGGAAGATGTCCCTTGTATCACCATGGACCCTCATGATAATTTTGTTTCTTTCACTTTCTACTC
TGTTGACAACCATTGTCTCCTCTTATTTTCTTTTCATTTTCTGTAACTTTTTCGTTAAACTTTAGCTTGC
ATTTGTAACGAATTTTTAAATTCACTTTTGTTTATTTGTCAGATTGTAAGTACTTTCTCTCATCACTTTT
TTTTCAAGGCAATCAGGGTATATTATATTGTACTTCAGCACAGTTTTAGAGAACAATTGTTATAATTAAA
TGATAAGGTAGAATATTTCTGCATATAAATTCTGGCTGGCGTGGAAATATTCTTATTGGTAGAAACAACT
ACACCCTGGTCATCATCCTGCCTTTCTCTTTATGGTTACAATGATATACACTGTTTGAGATGAGGATAAA
ATACTCTGAGTCCAAACCGGGTCCCTCTGCTAACCATGTTCATGCCTTCTTCTCTTTCCTACAGCTCCTG
GGCAACGTGCTGGTTGTTGTGCTGTCTCATCATTTTGGCAAAGAATTCCTCGACGGATCAATTCACCATG
GCATACCCATACGATGTTCCA
