>Addgene plasmid #24167 | pCMV-HA-JMJD3 | addgene partial sequence | sequence record 37821 | Bglob-pA-R 5'-ttttggcagagggaaaaaga-3'
CATCAACCACTTTGTACAAGAAAGCTGGGTCTAGATATCTCGAGTGCGGCCGCTCATCGCGACGTGCTGG
CTGGGGCCTGGGGGGAGAAAGCCGGCGGGGGCTCAGGGAAAGGCGCGGCCGGGCTCCCGAAGCCCGTCCC
TGCAGCCTGCCCCAGTGCCCTCCTCCGCTGCCCGCGCGCCCGCCGGGCCCTCACCAGCGTGAAGGCGTCG
TAGGCCTGAGCCAGCTCCTCAGTGCGGTACTGCTCCAGCACCACCACGCCCTGCNGGCCTGCGCTGCGGC
GCCGGGCACAGCCCTCGCAGNGTACCAGGTACGTGTTGCGGCTGCCATTCTCACTTGTCACGAACAGGAT
GTTAAACACCTCCACATCGCACTNGTTGCAGTAGTAGGCTGGCTCGTCCTTGACACGGCCCTGG
