>Addgene plasmid #24167 | pCMV-HA-JMJD3 | addgene partial sequence | sequence record 117723 | Bglob-intron-F 5'-ctggtcatcatcctgccttt-3'
GTTTGAGATGAGGATAAAATACTCTGAGTCCAAACCGGGTCCCTCTGCTAACCATGTTCATGCCTTCTTC
TCTTTCCTACAGCTCCTGGGCAACGTGCTGGTTGTTGTGCTGTCTCATCATTTTGGCAAAGAATTCCTCG
ACGGATCAATTCACCATGGCATACCCATACGATGTTCCAGATTACGCTAGCGGATCATCAACAAGTTTGT
ACAAAAAAGCAGGCTCTTTAAAGGAACCAATTCAGTCGACTGGATCCGGTACCTGGATGCATCGGGCAGT
GGATCCTCCAGGGGCCCGCGCTGCACGGGAAGCCTTTGCCCTTGGGGGCCTGAGCTGTGCTGGGGCCTGG
AGCTCCTGCCCGCCTCATCCCCCTCCTCGTAGCGCATGGCTGCCTGGAGGCAGATGCTCAGCCAGCATTG
GGCAGCCCCCGCTTCCTGCTCCCCTACCCCCTTCACATGGCAGTAGTTCTGGGCACCCCAGCAAACCATA
TTATGCTCCAGGGGCGCCCACTCCAAGACCCCTCCATGGGAAGCTGGAATCCCTACATGGCTGTGTGCAG
GCATTGCTCCGGGAGCCAGCCCAGCCAGGGCTTTGGGAACAGCTTGGGCAACTGTACGAGTCAGAGCACG
ATAGTGAGGAGGCCACACGCTGCTACCACAGCGCCCTTCGATACGGAGGAAGCTTCGCTGAGCTGGGGCC
CCGCATTGGCCGACTGCAGCAGGCCCAGCTCTGGAACTTTCATACTGG
