>Addgene plasmid #24167 | pCMV-HA-JMJD3 | addgene partial sequence | sequence record 122769 | JMJD3-F2 5'-GAGAGAGCAGAGTTCAGAGG-3'
CCACCGGCCTGCGATGCCTTACGCCCCTTCCCGGCCCCCTGGCCTCCCCGGCATACCACCAGCAGCAGCA
GTAGCAGCAGCAGCAACACTGGTCTCCGGGGCGTGGAGCCGAACCCAGGCATTCCCGGCGCTGACCATTA
CCAAACTCCCGCGCTGAAGGTCTCTCACCATGGCCGCCTGGGGCCCTCGGCACACAGCAGTCGGAAACCG
TTCTTGGGGGCTCCCGCTGCCACTCCCCACCTATCCCTGCCACCTGGACCTTCCTCACC
